Addgene plasmid #187956: pSLPB2B-FKBP12_F36V-hHDAC4-SpdCas9-tagBFP-PGK-Blasticidin
Purpose: FKBP12 (F36V mutant) degron-tagged hHDAC4-dCas9 fused with tagBFP, expressed under EF1-alpha promoter in a piggyBac plasmid. Expresses Blasticidin resistance under PGK promoter.
Depositing lab: Edda Schulz. Publication: CasTuner is a degron and CRISPR/Cas-based toolkit for analog tuning of endogenous gene expression. Noviello G, Gjaltema RAF, Schulz EG. Nat Commun. 2023 Jun 3;14(1):3225. doi: 10.1038/s41467-023-38909-4. PubMed 37270532.
Backbone
  Vector backbone: pSLPB2-FKBP_F36V-SpdCas9-tagBFP-PGK-Blasticidin
  Backbone size w/o insert (bp): 11406
  Total vector size (bp): 14263
  Vector type: Mammalian Expression, CRISPR, Synthetic Biology
  Selectable markers: Blasticidin
Growth in bacteria
  Bacterial resistance: Ampicillin, 100 μg/mL
  Growth temperature: 37°C
  Growth strain: NEB Stable
  Copy number: High Copy
Gene/Insert
  Gene/Insert name: FKBP12_F36V-hHDAC4-SpdCas9-tagBFP (alt names: S. pyogenes Cas9 (D10A; N863A); FKBP12 (F36V mutant); human Histon Deacetylase 4)
  Species: H. sapiens (human), Synthetic; S. pyogenes
  Insert size (bp): 3292
  Cloning method: Gibson Cloning
  Sequencing primers: 5′ GGAGGAGGTGGAAGCGGA; 3′ CAGGGGCGGCTCCTCTT
Resource information
  A portion of this plasmid was derived from a plasmid made by: The hHDAC4 domain was amplified from pEx1-pEF-H2B-mCherry-T2A-rTetR-HDAC4, which was a gift from Michael Elowitz (Addgene plasmid # 78349 ; http://n2t.net/addgene:78349 ; RRID:Addgene_78349).
Terms and licenses: Academic/Nonprofit Terms; Industry Terms: Not Available to Industry
Depositor comments: Please visit https://www.biorxiv.org/content/10.1101/2022.10.05.511019v1 for bioRxiv preprint.
How to cite: pSLPB2B-FKBP12_F36V-hHDAC4-SpdCas9-tagBFP-PGK-Blasticidin was a gift from Edda Schulz (Addgene plasmid # 187956 ; http://n2t.net/addgene:187956 ; RRID:Addgene_187956)
