[The description below was written by a language model from this plasmid's Addgene catalogue record and pLannotate feature annotations shown in this document.]
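Description:
pSLPB2B-FKBP12_F36V-hHDAC4-SpdCas9-tagBFP-PGK-Blasticidin is a roughly 14.3 kb piggyBac-type mammalian expression plasmid from the CasTuner toolkit, designed for tunable CRISPR-based repression of endogenous genes. It is maintained in E. coli through a high-copy ColE1/pUC origin with ampicillin resistance, and the backbone also carries an f1 origin, lac/lacZα remnants and flanking T7 and T3 promoters. The record describes it as a piggyBac plasmid, implying transposase-mediated genomic integration, although the automated feature table does not annotate the transposon terminal repeats.

The main cassette is driven by an EF-1α core promoter followed by a truncated HTLV-1 5' LTR segment, a composite arrangement commonly used for strong constitutive expression. It encodes a single fusion protein that spans the numbering origin of the circular map: the FKBP12 F36V degron domain, human histone deacetylase 4, catalytically dead S. pyogenes Cas9 (D10A, N863A according to the record, although the annotation simply labels it Cas9), a short His-tag-like stretch, and TagBFP, terminated by a bGH polyadenylation signal. Guided to a target promoter by an sgRNA supplied separately, dCas9 tethers HDAC4, whose histone deacetylation activity promotes transcriptional repression. The F36V FKBP12 domain binds synthetic ligands that do not bind the wild-type protein, allowing ligand-controlled adjustment of the fusion protein's abundance and hence graded, analog control of repression strength, while TagBFP fluorescence reports the repressor's level. Downstream, a mouse PGK promoter drives blasticidin S deaminase followed by a WPRE, allowing blasticidin selection of stably modified cells.
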