Features (pLannotate 1.2.2; 22 found; start..end, strand, type, name):
     46..4146    +  CDS            Cas9: Cas9 (Csn1) endonuclease from the Streptococcus pyogenes Type II CRISPR/Cas system generates RNA-guided double strand breaks in DNA
   4168..4185    +  CDS            9xHis (fragment): 9xHis affinity tag
   4240..4938    +  CDS            TagBFP: TagBFP is a basic (constitutively fluorescent) blue fluorescent protein published in 2008, derived from Entacmaea quadricolor. It is reported to be a very rapidly-maturing monomer with very low acid sensitivity.
   4956..5180    +  polyA_signal   bGH poly(A) signal: bovine growth hormone polyadenylation signal
   5178..5598    +  promoter       PGK promoter (fragment): mouse phosphoglycerate kinase 1 promoter
   5606..6004    +  CDS            BSD: blasticidin S deaminase; Aspergillus terreus BSD; confers resistance to blasticidin
   6005..6593    +  misc_feature   WPRE: woodchuck hepatitis virus posttranscriptional regulatory element
   6868..6886    -  promoter       T3 promoter: promoter for bacteriophage T3 RNA polymerase
   6929..6951    -  protein_bind   lac operator (fragment): The lac repressor binds to the lac operator to inhibit transcription in E. coli. This inhibition can be relieved by adding lactose or isopropyl-β-D-thiogalactopyranoside (IPTG). lac repressor encoded by lacI
   6955..6985    -  promoter       lac promoter: promoter for the E. coli lac operon
   7000..7021    -  protein_bind   CAP binding site: CAP binding activates transcription in the presence of cAMP. E. coli catabolite activator protein
   7034..7126    -  CDS            lacI (fragment): lac repressor; lacI; The lac repressor binds to the lac operator to inhibit transcription in E. coli. This inhibition can be relieved by adding lactose or isopropyl-β-D-thiogalactopyranoside (IPTG).
   7309..7897    -  rep_origin     ori: high-copy-number ColE1/pMB1/pBR322/pUC origin of replication
   8068..8928    -  CDS            AmpR: β-lactamase; bla; confers resistance to ampicillin, carbenicillin, and related antibiotics
   8929..9033    -  promoter       AmpR promoter: bla
   9086..9514    -  rep_origin     f1 ori (sequence partly withheld): f1 bacteriophage origin of replication; arrow indicates direction of (+) strand synthesis
   9519..9674    -  CDS            lacZα (fragment): LacZα fragment of β-galactosidase; lacZ fragment
   9682..9700    +  promoter       T7 promoter: promoter for bacteriophage T7 RNA polymerase
  10072..10283   +  promoter       EF-1α core promoter: core promoter for human elongation factor EF-1α
  10296..10564   +  LTR            5' LTR (truncated): truncated 5' long terminal repeat (LTR) from human T-cell leukemia virus (HTLV) type 1
  10646..10966   +  CDS            DmrB: F36V mutant of FK506-binding protein FKBP12 binds synthetic ligands that do not bind wild-type FKBP
  11012..14260   +  CDS            HDAC4: HDAC4_HUMAN - Also known as KIAA0288. Experimental evidence at protein level: Swiss-Prot protein existence level 1. Responsible for the deacetylation of lysine residues on the N-terminal part of the core histones (H2A, H2B, H3 and H4). Histone deacetylation gives a tag for epigenetic repression and plays an important role in transcriptional regulation, cell cycle progression and developmental events. Histone deacetylases act via the formation of large multiprotein complexes. Involved in muscle maturation via its interaction with the myocyte enhancer factors such as MEF2A, MEF2C and MEF2D. Invo
>Addgene plasmid #187956 | pSLPB2B-FKBP12_F36V-hHDAC4-SpdCas9-tagBFP-PGK-Blasticidin | addgene full sequence | sequence record 373523 | Addgene NGS Result
GGCGGATCTGGAGGTAGTGGTGGATCTGGAGGTTCTGGTGGCTCCGACAAGAAGTACAGCATCGGCCTGG
CCATCGGCACCAACTCTGTGGGCTGGGCCGTGATCACCGACGAGTACAAGGTGCCCAGCAAGAAATTCAA
GGTGCTGGGCAACACCGACCGGCACAGCATCAAGAAGAACCTGATCGGCGCCCTGCTGTTCGACAGCGGA
GAAACAGCCGAGGCCACCCGGCTGAAGAGAACCGCCAGAAGAAGATACACCAGACGGAAGAACCGGATCT
GCTATCTGCAAGAGATCTTCAGCAACGAGATGGCCAAGGTGGACGACAGCTTCTTCCACAGACTGGAAGA
GTCCTTCCTGGTGGAAGAGGATAAGAAGCACGAGCGGCACCCCATCTTCGGCAACATCGTGGACGAGGTG
GCCTACCACGAGAAGTACCCCACCATCTACCACCTGAGAAAGAAACTGGTGGACAGCACCGACAAGGCCG
ACCTGCGGCTGATCTATCTGGCCCTGGCCCACATGATCAAGTTCCGGGGCCACTTCCTGATCGAGGGCGA
CCTGAACCCCGACAACAGCGACGTGGACAAGCTGTTCATCCAGCTGGTGCAGACCTACAACCAGCTGTTC
GAGGAAAACCCCATCAACGCCAGCGGCGTGGACGCCAAGGCCATCCTGTCTGCCAGACTGAGCAAGAGCA
GACGGCTGGAAAATCTGATCGCCCAGCTGCCCGGCGAGAAGAAGAATGGCCTGTTCGGCAACCTGATTGC
CCTGAGCCTGGGCCTGACCCCCAACTTCAAGAGCAACTTCGACCTGGCCGAGGATGCCAAACTGCAGCTG
AGCAAGGACACCTACGACGACGACCTGGACAACCTGCTGGCCCAGATCGGCGACCAGTACGCCGACCTGT
TTCTGGCCGCCAAGAACCTGTCCGACGCCATCCTGCTGAGCGACATCCTGAGAGTGAACACCGAGATCAC
CAAGGCCCCCCTGAGCGCCTCTATGATCAAGAGATACGACGAGCACCACCAGGACCTGACCCTGCTGAAA
GCTCTCGTGCGGCAGCAGCTGCCTGAGAAGTACAAAGAGATTTTCTTCGACCAGAGCAAGAACGGCTACG
CCGGCTACATCGATGGCGGAGCCAGCCAGGAAGAGTTCTACAAGTTCATCAAGCCCATCCTGGAAAAGAT
GGACGGCACCGAGGAACTGCTCGTGAAGCTGAACAGAGAGGACCTGCTGCGGAAGCAGCGGACCTTCGAC
AACGGCAGCATCCCCCACCAGATCCACCTGGGAGAGCTGCACGCCATTCTGCGGCGGCAGGAAGATTTTT
ACCCATTCCTGAAGGACAACCGGGAAAAGATCGAGAAGATCCTGACCTTCCGCATCCCCTACTACGTGGG
CCCTCTGGCCAGGGGAAACAGCAGATTCGCCTGGATGACCAGAAAGAGCGAGGAAACCATCACCCCCTGG
AACTTCGAGGAAGTGGTGGACAAGGGCGCCAGCGCCCAGAGCTTCATCGAGCGGATGACCAACTTCGATA
AGAACCTGCCCAACGAGAAGGTGCTGCCCAAGCACAGCCTGCTGTACGAGTACTTCACCGTGTACAACGA
GCTGACCAAAGTGAAATACGTGACCGAGGGAATGAGAAAGCCCGCCTTCCTGAGCGGCGAGCAGAAAAAA
GCCATCGTGGACCTGCTGTTCAAGACCAACCGGAAAGTGACCGTGAAGCAGCTGAAAGAGGACTACTTCA
AGAAAATCGAGTGCTTCGACTCCGTGGAAATCTCCGGCGTGGAAGATCGGTTCAACGCCTCCCTGGGCAC
ATACCACGATCTGCTGAAAATTATCAAGGACAAGGACTTCCTGGACAATGAGGAAAACGAGGACATTCTG
GAAGATATCGTGCTGACCCTGACACTGTTTGAGGACAGAGAGATGATCGAGGAACGGCTGAAAACCTATG
CCCACCTGTTCGACGACAAAGTGATGAAGCAGCTGAAGCGGCGGAGATACACCGGCTGGGGCAGGCTGAG
CCGGAAGCTGATCAACGGCATCCGGGACAAGCAGTCCGGCAAGACAATCCTGGATTTCCTGAAGTCCGAC
GGCTTCGCCAACAGAAACTTCATGCAGCTGATCCACGACGACAGCCTGACCTTTAAAGAGGACATCCAGA
AAGCCCAGGTGTCCGGCCAGGGCGATAGCCTGCACGAGCACATTGCCAATCTGGCCGGCAGCCCCGCCAT
TAAGAAGGGCATCCTGCAGACAGTGAAGGTGGTGGACGAGCTCGTGAAAGTGATGGGCCGGCACAAGCCC
GAGAACATCGTGATCGAAATGGCCAGAGAGAACCAGACCACCCAGAAGGGACAGAAGAACAGCCGCGAGA
GAATGAAGCGGATCGAAGAGGGCATCAAAGAGCTGGGCAGCCAGATCCTGAAAGAACACCCCGTGGAAAA
CACCCAGCTGCAGAACGAGAAGCTGTACCTGTACTACCTGCAGAATGGGCGGGATATGTACGTGGACCAG
GAACTGGACATCAACCGGCTGTCCGACTACGATGTGGACGCTATCGTGCCTCAGAGCTTTCTGAAGGACG
ACTCCATCGATAACAAAGTGCTGACTCGGAGCGACAAGAACCGGGGCAAGAGCGACAACGTGCCCTCCGA
AGAGGTCGTGAAGAAGATGAAGAACTACTGGCGCCAGCTGCTGAATGCCAAGCTGATTACCCAGAGGAAG
TTCGACAATCTGACCAAGGCCGAGAGAGGCGGCCTGAGCGAACTGGATAAGGCCGGCTTCATCAAGAGAC
AGCTGGTGGAAACCCGGCAGATCACAAAGCACGTGGCACAGATCCTGGACTCCCGGATGAACACTAAGTA
CGACGAGAACGACAAACTGATCCGGGAAGTGAAAGTGATCACCCTGAAGTCCAAGCTGGTGTCCGATTTC
CGGAAGGATTTCCAGTTTTACAAAGTGCGCGAGATCAACAACTACCACCACGCCCACGACGCCTACCTGA
ACGCCGTCGTGGGAACCGCCCTGATCAAAAAGTACCCTAAGCTGGAAAGCGAGTTCGTGTACGGCGACTA
CAAGGTGTACGACGTGCGGAAGATGATCGCCAAGAGCGAGCAGGAAATCGGCAAGGCTACCGCCAAGTAC
TTCTTCTACAGCAACATCATGAACTTTTTCAAGACCGAGATTACCCTGGCCAACGGCGAGATCCGGAAGC
GGCCTCTGATCGAGACAAACGGCGAAACAGGCGAGATCGTGTGGGATAAGGGCCGGGACTTTGCCACCGT
GCGGAAAGTGCTGTCTATGCCCCAAGTGAATATCGTGAAAAAGACCGAGGTGCAGACAGGCGGCTTCAGC
AAAGAGTCTATCCTGCCCAAGAGGAACAGCGACAAGCTGATCGCCAGAAAGAAGGACTGGGACCCTAAGA
AGTACGGCGGCTTCGACAGCCCCACCGTGGCCTATTCTGTGCTGGTGGTGGCCAAAGTGGAAAAGGGCAA
GTCCAAGAAACTGAAGAGTGTGAAAGAGCTGCTGGGGATCACCATCATGGAAAGAAGCAGCTTCGAGAAG
AATCCCATCGACTTTCTGGAAGCCAAGGGCTACAAAGAAGTGAAAAAGGACCTGATCATCAAGCTGCCTA
AGTACTCCCTGTTCGAGCTGGAAAACGGCCGGAAGAGAATGCTGGCCTCTGCCGGCGAACTGCAGAAGGG
AAACGAACTGGCCCTGCCCTCCAAATATGTGAACTTCCTGTACCTGGCCAGCCACTATGAGAAGCTGAAG
GGCTCCCCCGAGGATAATGAGCAGAAACAGCTGTTTGTGGAACAGCACAAACACTACCTGGACGAGATCA
TCGAGCAGATCAGCGAGTTCTCCAAGAGAGTGATCCTGGCCGACGCTAATCTGGACAAGGTGCTGAGCGC
CTACAACAAGCACAGAGACAAGCCTATCAGAGAGCAGGCCGAGAATATCATCCACCTGTTTACCCTGACC
AATCTGGGAGCCCCTGCCGCCTTCAAGTACTTTGACACCACCATCGACCGGAAGAGGTACACCAGCACCA
AAGAGGTGCTGGACGCCACCCTGATCCACCAGAGCATCACCGGCCTGTACGAGACACGGATCGACCTGTC
TCAGCTGGGAGGCGACCCCAAGAAGAAGCGCAAGGTGCACCACCACCACCACCACGGAGGAGGTGGAAGC
GGAGGAGGAGGAAGCGGAGGAGGAGGTAGCTGGCGCGCCATGAGCGAGCTGATTAAGGAGAACATGCACA
TGAAGCTGTACATGGAGGGCACCGTGGACAACCATCACTTCAAGTGCACATCCGAGGGCGAAGGCAAGCC
CTACGAGGGCACCCAGACCATGAGAATCAAGGTGGTCGAGGGCGGCCCTCTCCCCTTCGCCTTCGACATC
CTGGCTACTAGCTTCCTCTACGGCAGCAAGACCTTCATCAACCACACCCAGGGCATCCCCGACTTCTTCA
AGCAGTCCTTCCCTGAGGGCTTCACATGGGAGAGAGTCACCACATACGAAGACGGGGGCGTGCTGACCGC
TACCCAGGACACCAGCCTCCAGGACGGCTGCCTCATCTACAACGTCAAGATCAGAGGGGTGAACTTCACA
TCCAACGGCCCTGTGATGCAGAAGAAAACACTCGGCTGGGAGGCCTTCACCGAGACGCTGTACCCCGCTG
ACGGCGGCCTGGAAGGCAGAAACGACATGGCCCTGAAGCTCGTGGGCGGGAGCCATCTGATCGCAAACAT
CAAGACCACATATAGATCCAAGAAACCCGCTAAGAACCTCAAGATGCCTGGCGTCTACTATGTGGACTAC
AGACTGGAAAGAATCAAGGAGGCCAACAACGAGACCTACGTCGAGCAGCACGAGGTGGCAGTGGCCAGAT
ACTGCGACCTCCCTAGCAAACTGGGGCACAAGCTTAATTAGCCATGGATTAACGACTGTGCCTTCTAGTT
GCCAGCCATCTGTTGTTTGCCCCTCCCCCGTGCCTTCCTTGACCCTGGAAGGTGCCACTCCCACTGTCCT
TTCCTAATAAAATGAGGAAATTGCATCGCATTGTCTGAGTAGGTGTCATTCTATTCTGGGGGGTGGGGTG
GGGCAGGACAGCAAGGGGGAGGATTGGGAAGACAATAGCAGGCATGCTGGGGATGCGGTGGGCTCTATGG
CCTCTGGCCTCGCACACATTCCACATCCACCGGTAGGCGCCAACCGGCTCCGTTCTTTGGTGGCCCCTTC
GCGCCACCTTCTACTCCTCCCCTAGTCAGGAAGTTCCCCCCCGCCCCGCAGCTCGCGTCGTGCAGGACGT
GACAAATGGAAGTAGCACGTCTCACTAGTCTCGTGCAGATGGACAGCACCGCTGAGCAATGGAAGCGGGT
AGGCCTTTGGGGCAGCGGCCAATAGCAGCTTTGCTCCTTCGCTTTCTGGGCTCAGAGGCTGGGAAGGGGT
GGGTCCGGGGGCGGGCTCAGGGGCGGGCTCAGGGGCGGGGCGGGCGCCCGAAGGTCCTCCGGAGGCCCGG
CATTCTGCACGCTTCAAAAGCGCACGTCTGCCGCGCTGTTCTCCTCTTCCTCATCTCCGGGCCTTTCGAC
CTGCAATGGCCAAGCCTTTGTCTCAAGAAGAATCCACCCTCATTGAAAGAGCAACGGCTACAATCAACAG
CATCCCCATCTCTGAAGACTACAGCGTCGCCAGCGCAGCTCTCTCTAGCGACGGCCGCATCTTCACTGGT
GTCAATGTATATCATTTTACTGGGGGACCTTGTGCAGAACTCGTGGTGCTGGGCACTGCTGCTGCTGCGG
CAGCTGGCAACCTGACTTGTATCGTCGCGATCGGAAATGAGAACAGGGGCATCTTGAGCCCCTGCGGACG
GTGCCGACAGGTGCTTCTCGATCTGCATCCTGGGATCAAAGCCATAGTGAAGGACAGTGATGGACAGCCG
ACGGCAGTTGGGATTCGTGAATTGCTGCCCTCTGGTTATGTGTGGGAGGGCTAAAATCAACCTCTGGATT
ACAAAATTTGTGAAAGATTGACTGGTATTCTTAACTATGTTGCTCCTTTTACGCTATGTGGATACGCTGC
TTTAATGCCTTTGTATCATGCTATTGCTTCCCGTATGGCTTTCATTTTCTCCTCCTTGTATAAATCCTGG
TTGCTGTCTCTTTATGAGGAGTTGTGGCCCGTTGTCAGGCAACGTGGCGTGGTGTGCACTGTGTTTGCTG
ACGCAACCCCCACTGGTTGGGGCATTGCCACCACCTGTCAGCTCCTTTCCGGGACTTTCGCTTTCCCCCT
CCCTATTGCCACGGCGGAACTCATCGCCGCCTGCCTTGCCCGCTGCTGGACAGGGGCTCGGCTGTTGGGC
ACTGACAATTCCGTGGTGTTGTCGGGGAAATCATCGTCCTTTCCTTGGCTGCTCGCCTGTGTTGCCACCT
GGATTCTGCGCGGGACGTCCTTCTGCTACGTCCCTTCGGCCCTCAATCCAGCGGACCTTCCTTCCCGCGG
CCTGCTGCCGGCTCTGCGGCCTCTTCCGCGTCTCCGCCTTCGCCCTCAGACGAGTCGGATCTCCCTTTGG
GCCGCCTCCCCGCCGGTACCTAAAAGTTTTGTTACTTTATAGAAGAAATTTTGAGTTTTTGTTTTTTTTT
AATAAATAAATAAACATAAATAAATTGTTTGTTGAATTTATTATTAGTATGTAAGTGTAAATATAATAAA
ACTTAATATCTATTCAAATTAATAAATAAACCTCGATATACAGACCGATAAAACACATGCGTCAATTTTA
CGCATGATTATCTTTAACGTACGTCACAATATGATTATCTTTCTAGGGTTAATCTAGTATTAATCCAGCT
TTTGTTCCCTTTAGTGAGGGTTAATTGCGCGCTTGGCGTAATCATGGTCATAGCTGTTTCCTGTGTGAAA
TTGTTATCCGCTCACAATTCCACACAACATACGAGCCGGAAGCATAAAGTGTAAAGCCTGGGGTGCCTAA
TGAGTGAGCTAACTCACATTAATTGCGTTGCGCTCACTGCCCGCTTTCCAGTCGGGAAACCTGTCGTGCC
AGCTGCATTAATGAATCGGCCAACGCGCGGGGAGAGGCGGTTTGCGTATTGGGCGCTCTTCCGCTTCCTC
GCTCACTGACTCGCTGCGCTCGGTCGTTCGGCTGCGGCGAGCGGTATCAGCTCACTCAAAGGCGGTAATA
CGGTTATCCACAGAATCAGGGGATAACGCAGGAAAGAACATGTGAGCAAAAGGCCAGCAAAAGGCCAGGA
ACCGTAAAAAGGCCGCGTTGCTGGCGTTTTTCCATAGGCTCCGCCCCCCTGACGAGCATCACAAAAATCG
ACGCTCAAGTCAGAGGTGGCGAAACCCGACAGGACTATAAAGATACCAGGCGTTTCCCCCTGGAAGCTCC
CTCGTGCGCTCTCCTGTTCCGACCCTGCCGCTTACCGGATACCTGTCCGCCTTTCTCCCTTCGGGAAGCG
TGGCGCTTTCTCATAGCTCACGCTGTAGGTATCTCAGTTCGGTGTAGGTCGTTCGCTCCAAGCTGGGCTG
TGTGCACGAACCCCCCGTTCAGCCCGACCGCTGCGCCTTATCCGGTAACTATCGTCTTGAGTCCAACCCG
GTAAGACACGACTTATCGCCACTGGCAGCAGCCACTGGTAACAGGATTAGCAGAGCGAGGTATGTAGGCG
GTGCTACAGAGTTCTTGAAGTGGTGGCCTAACTACGGCTACACTAGAAGAACAGTATTTGGTATCTGCGC
TCTGCTGAAGCCAGTTACCTTCGGAAAAAGAGTTGGTAGCTCTTGATCCGGCAAACAAACCACCGCTGGT
AGCGGTGGTTTTTTTGTTTGCAAGCAGCAGATTACGCGCAGAAAAAAAGGATCTCAAGAAGATCCTTTGA
TCTTTTCTACGGGGTCTGACGCTCAGTGGAACGAAAACTCACGTTAAGGGATTTTGGTCATGAGATTATC
AAAAAGGATCTTCACCTAGATCCTTTTAAATTAAAAATGAAGTTTTAAATCAATCTAAAGTATATATGAG
TAAACTTGGTCTGACAGTTACCAATGCTTAATCAGTGAGGCACCTATCTCAGCGATCTGTCTATTTCGTT
CATCCATAGTTGCCTGACTCCCCGTCGTGTAGATAACTACGATACGGGAGGGCTTACCATCTGGCCCCAG
TGCTGCAATGATACCGCGAGACCCACGCTCACCGGCTCCAGATTTATCAGCAATAAACCAGCCAGCCGGA
AGGGCCGAGCGCAGAAGTGGTCCTGCAACTTTATCCGCCTCCATCCAGTCTATTAATTGTTGCCGGGAAG
CTAGAGTAAGTAGTTCGCCAGTTAATAGTTTGCGCAACGTTGTTGCCATTGCTACAGGCATCGTGGTGTC
ACGCTCGTCGTTTGGTATGGCTTCATTCAGCTCCGGTTCCCAACGATCAAGGCGAGTTACATGATCCCCC
ATGTTGTGCAAAAAAGCGGTTAGCTCCTTCGGTCCTCCGATCGTTGTCAGAAGTAAGTTGGCCGCAGTGT
TATCACTCATGGTTATGGCAGCACTGCATAATTCTCTTACTGTCATGCCATCCGTAAGATGCTTTTCTGT
GACTGGTGAGTACTCAACCAAGTCATTCTGAGAATAGTGTATGCGGCGACCGAGTTGCTCTTGCCCGGCG
TCAATACGGGATAATACCGCGCCACATAGCAGAACTTTAAAAGTGCTCATCATTGGAAAACGTTCTTCGG
GGCGAAAACTCTCAAGGATCTTACCGCTGTTGAGATCCAGTTCGATGTAACCCACTCGTGCACCCAACTG
ATCTTCAGCATCTTTTACTTTCACCAGCGTTTCTGGGTGAGCAAAAACAGGAAGGCAAAATGCCGCAAAA
AAGGGAATAAGGGCGACACGGAAATGTTGAATACTCATACTCTTCCTTTTTCAATATTATTGAAGCATTT
ATCAGGGTTATTGTCTCATGAGCGGATACATATTTGAATGTATTTAGAAAAATAAACAAATAGGGGTTCC
GCGCACATTTCCCCGAAAAGTGCCACCTAAATTGTAAGCGTTAATATTTTGTTAAAATTCGCGTTAAATT
TTTGTTAAATCAGCTCATTTTTTAACCAATAGGCCGAAATCGGCAAAATCCCTTATAAATCAAAAGAATA
GACCGAGATAGGGT
[37 nt withheld, positions 9185-9221]
AAAGAACGTGGACTCCAACGTCAAAGG
[49 nt withheld, positions 9249-9297]
T
[91 nt withheld, positions 9299-9389]
G
[124 nt withheld, positions 9391-9514]
CCCATTCGCCATTCAGGCTGCGCAACTGTTGGGAAGGGCGATCGGTGCGGGCCTCTTCGCTATTACGCCA
GCTGGCGAAAGGGGGATGTGCTGCAAGGCGATTAAGTTGGGTAACGCCAGGGTTTTCCCAGTCACGACGT
TGTAAAACGACGGCCAGTGAGCGCGCGTAATACGACTCACTATAGGGCGAATTGGGGCTAACCCTAGAAA
GATAGTCTGCGTAAAATTGACGCATGCATTCTTGAAATATTGCTCTCTCTTTCTAAATAGCGCGAATCCG
TCGCTGTGCATTTAGGACATCTCAGTCGCCGCTTGGAGCTCCCGTGAGGCGTGCTTGTCAATGCGGTAAG
TGTCACTGATTTTGAACTATAACGACCGCGTGAGTCAAAATGACGCATGATTATCTTTTACGTGACTTTT
AAGATTTAACTCATACGATAATTATATTGTTATTTCATGTTCTACTTACGTGATAACTTATTATATATAT
ATTTTCTTGTTATAGATATCAACTAGAATACGCGTAAGGATCTGCGATCGCTCCGGTGCCCGTCAGTGGG
CAGAGCGCACATCGCCCACAGTCCCCGAGAAGTTGGGGGGAGGGGTCGGCAATTGAACGGGTGCCTAGAG
AAGGTGGCGCGGGGTAAACTGGGAAAGTGATGTCGTGTACTGGCTCCGCCTTTTTCCCGAGGGTGGGGGA
GAACCGTATATAAGTGCAGTAGTCGCCGTGAACGTTCTTTTTCGCAACGGGTTTGCCGCCAGAACACAGC
TGAAGCTTCGAGGGGCTCGCATCTCTCCTTCACGCGCCCGCCGCCCTACCTGAGGCCGCCATCCACGCCG
GTTGAGTCGCGTTCTGCCGCCTCCCGCCTGTGGTGCCTCCTGAACTGCGTCCGCCGTCTAGGTAAGTTTA
AAGCTCAGGTCGAGACCGGGCCTTTGTCCGGCGCTCCCTTGGAGCCTACCTAGACTCAGCCGGCTCTCCA
CGCTTTGCCTGACCCTGCTTGCTCAACTCTACGTCTTTGTTTCGTTTTCTGTTCTGCGCCGTTACAGATC
CAAGCTGTGACCGGCGCCTACTCTAGAGCTAGCGAATTCGCCGCCACCATGCCTAAGAAAAAGAGGAAGG
TGAGCGGCCGCGGAGTTCAGGTGGAAACCATCTCCCCAGGAGACGGGCGCACCTTCCCCAAGCGCGGCCA
GACCTGCGTGGTGCACTACACCGGGATGCTTGAAGATGGAAAGAAAGTTGATTCCTCCCGGGACAGAAAC
AAGCCCTTTAAGTTTATGCTAGGCAAGCAGGAGGTGATCCGAGGCTGGGAAGAAGGGGTTGCCCAGATGA
GTGTGGGTCAGAGAGCCAAACTGACTATATCTCCAGATTATGCCTATGGTGCCACTGGGCACCCAGGCAT
CATCCCACCACATGCCACTCTCGTCTTCGATGTGGAGCTTCTAAAACTGGAAGGGGGTGGTGGAAGCGGA
GGTGGAGGATCAGGAGGAGGAGGTAGCAGCTCCCAAAGCCATCCAGATGGACTTTCTGGCCGAGACCAGC
CAGTGGAGCTGCTGAATCCTGCCCGCGTGAACCACATGCCCAGCACGGTGGATGTGGCCACGGCGCTGCC
TCTGCAAGTGGCCCCCTCGGCAGTGCCCATGGACCTGCGCCTGGACCACCAGTTCTCACTGCCTGTGGCA
GAGCCGGCCCTGCGGGAGCAGCAGCTGCAGCAGGAGCTCCTGGCGCTCAAGCAGAAGCAGCAGATCCAGA
GGCAGATCCTCATCGCTGAGTTCCAGAGGCAGCACGAGCAGCTCTCCCGGCAGCACGAGGCGCAGCTCCA
CGAGCACATCAAGCAACAACAGGAGATGCTGGCCATGAAGCACCAGCAGGAGCTGCTGGAACACCAGCGG
AAGCTGGAGAGGCACCGCCAGGAGCAGGAGCTGGAGAAGCAGCACCGGGAGCAGAAGCTGCAGCAGCTCA
AGAACAAGGAGAAGGGCAAAGAGAGTGCCGTGGCCAGCACAGAAGTGAAGATGAAGTTACAAGAATTTGT
CCTCAATAAAAAGAAGGCGCTGGCCCACCGGAATCTGAACCACTGCATTTCCAGCGACCCTCGCTACTGG
TACGGGAAAACGCAGCACAGTTCCCTTGACCAGAGTTCTCCACCCCAGAGCGGAGTGTCGACCTCCTATA
ACCACCCGGTCCTGGGAATGTACGACGCCAAAGATGACTTCCCTCTTAGGAAAACAGCTTCTGAACCGAA
TCTGAAATTACGGTCCAGGCTAAAGCAGAAAGTGGCCGAAAGACGGAGCAGCCCCCTGTTACGCAGGAAA
GACGGGCCAGTGGTCACTGCTCTAAAAAAGCGTCCGTTGGATGTCACAGACTCCGCGTGCAGCAGCGCCC
CAGGCTCCGGACCCAGCTCACCCAACAACAGCTCCGGGAGCGTCAGCGCGGAGAACGGTATCGCGCCCGC
CGTCCCCAGCATCCCGGCGGAGACGAGTTTGGCGCACAGACTTGTGGCACGAGAAGGCTCGGCCGCTCCA
CTTCCCCTCTACACATCGCCATCCTTGCCCAACATCACGCTGGGCCTGCCTGCCACCGGCCCCTCTGCGG
GCACGGCGGGCCAGCAGGACACCGAGAGACTCACCCTTCCCGCCCTCCAGCAGAGGCTCTCCCTTTTCCC
CGGCACCCACCTCACTCCCTACCTGAGCACCTCGCCCTTGGAGCGGGACGGAGGGGCAGCGCACAGCCCT
CTTCTGCAGCACATGGTCTTACTGGAGCAGCCACCGGCACAAGCACCCCTCGTCACAGGCCTGGGAGCAC
TGCCCCTCCACGCACAGTCCTTGGTTGGTGCAGACCGGGTGTCCCCCTCCATCCACAAGCTGCGGCAGCA
CCGCCCACTGGGGCGGACCCAGTCGGCCCCGCTGCCCCAGAACGCCCAGGCTCTGCAGCACCTGGTCATC
CAGCAGCAGCATCAGCAGTTTCTGGAGAAACACAAGCAGCAGTTCCAGCAGCAGCAACTGCAGATGAACA
AGATCATCCCCAAGCCAAGCGAGCCAGCCCGGCAGCCGGAGAGCCACCCGGAGGAGACGGAGGAGGAGCT
CCGTGAGCACCAGGCTCTGCTGGACGAGCCCTACCTGGACCGGCTGCCGGGGCAGAAGGAGGCGCACGCA
CAGGCCGGCGTGCAGGTGAAGCAGGAGCCCATTGAGAGCGATGAGGAAGAGGCAGAGCCCCCACGGGAGG
TGGAGCCGGGCCAGCGCCAGCCCAGTGAGCAGGAGCTGCTCTTCAGACAGCAAGCCCTCCTGCTGGAGCA
GCAGCGGATCCACCAGCTGAGGAACTACCAGGCGTCCATGGAGGCCGCCGGCATCCCCGTGTCCTTCGGC
GGCCACAGGCCTCTGTCCCGGGCGCAGTCCTCACCCGCGTCTGCCACCTTCCCCGTGTCTGTGCAGGAGC
CCCCCACCAAGCCGAGGTTCACGACAGGCCTCGTGTATGACACGCTGATGCTGAAGCACCAGTGCACCTG
CGGGAGTAGCAGCAGCCACCCCGAGCACGCCGGGAGGATCCAGAGCATCTGGTCCCGCCTGCAGGAGACG
GGCCTCCGGGGCAAATGCGAGTGCATCCGCGGACGCAAGGCCACCCTGGAGGAGCTACAGACGGTGCACT
CGGAAGCCCACACCCTCCTGTATGGCACGAACCCCCTCAACCGGCAGAAACTGGACAGTAAGAAACTTCT
AGGCTCGCTCGCCTCCGTGTTCGTCCGGCTCCCTTGCGGTGGTGTTGGGGTGGACAGTGACACCATATGG
AACGAGGTGCACTCGGCGGGGGCAGCCCGCCTGGCTGTGGGCTGCGTGGTAGAGCTGGTCTTCAAGGTGG
CCACAGGGGAGCTGAAGAATGGCTTTGCTGTGGTCCGCCCCCCTGGACACCATGCGGAGGAGAGCACGCC
CATGGGCTTTTGCTACTTCAACTCCGTGGCCGTGGCAGCCAAGCTTCTGCAGCAGAGGTTGAGCGTGAGC
AAGATCCTCATCGTGGACTGGGACGTGCACCATGGAAACGGGACCCAGCAGGCTTTCTACAGCGACCCTA
GCGTCCTGTACATGTCCCTCCACCGCTACGACGATGGGAACTTCTTCCCAGGCAGCGGGGCTCCTGATGA
GGTGGGCACAGGGCCCGGCGTGGGTTTCAACGTCAACATGGCTTTCACCGGCGGCCTGGACCCCCCCATG
GGAGACGCTGAGTACTTGGCGGCCTTCAGAACGGTGGTCATGCCGATCGCCAGCGAGTTTGCCCCGGATG
TGGTGCTGGTGTCATCAGGCTTCGATGCCGTGGAGGGCCACCCCACCCCTCTTGGGGGCTACAACCTCTC
CGCCAGATGCTTCGGGTACCTGACGAAGCAGCTGATGGGCCTGGCTGGCGGCCGGATTGTCCTGGCCCTC
GAGGGAGGCCACGACCTGACCGCCATTTGCGACGCCTCGGAAGCATGTGTTTCTGCCTTGCTGGGAAACG
AGCTTGATCCTCTCCCAGAAAAGGTTTTACAGCAAAGACCCAATGCAAACGCTGTCCGTTCCATGGAGAA
AGTCATGGAGATCCACAGCAAGTACTGGCGCTGCCTGCAGCGCACAACCTCCACAGCGGGGCGTTCTCTG
ATCGAGGCTCAGACTTGCGAGAACGAAGAAGCCGAGACGGTCACCGCCATGGCCTCGCTGTCCGTGGGCG
TGAAGCCCGCCGAAAAGAGACCAGATGAGGAGCCCATGGAAGAGGAGCCGCCCCTG
